>Addgene plasmid #91214 | pTC365 | addgene full sequence | sequence record 182465 | Addgene NGS Result
CACCCATGACCAAAATCCCTTAACGTGAGTTACGCGTCGTTCCACTGAGCGTCAGACCCCGTAGAAAAGA
TCAAAGGATCTTCTTGAGATCCTTTTTTTCTGCGCGTAATCTGCTGCTTGCAAACAAAAAAACCACCGCT
ACCAGCGGTGGTTTGTTTGCCGGATCAAGAGCTACCAACTCTTTTTCCGAAGGTAACTGGCTTCAGCAGA
GCGCAGATACCAAATACTGTTCTTCTAGTGTAGCCGTAGTTAGGCCACCACTTCAAGAACTCTGTAGCAC
CGCCTACATACCTCGCTCTGCTAATCCTGTTACCAGTGGCTGCTGCCAGTGGCGATAAGTCGTGTCTTAC
CGGGTTGGACTCAAGACGATAGTTACCGGATAAGGCGCAGCGGTCGGGCTGAACGGGGGGTTCGTGCACA
CAGCCCAGCTTGGAGCGAACGACCTACACCGAACTGAGATACCTACAGCGTGAGCTATGAGAAAGCGCCA
CGCTTCCCGAAGGGAGAAAGGCGGACAGGTATCCGGTAAGCGGCAGGGTCGGAACAGGAGAGCGCACGAG
GGAGCTTCCAGGGGGAAACGCCTGGTATCTTTATAGTCCTGTCGGGTTTCGCCACCTCTGACTTGAGCGT
CGATTTTTGTGATGCTCGTCAGGGGGGCGGAGCCTATGGAAAAACGCCAGCAACGCGGCCTTTTTACGGT
TCCTGGCCTTTTGCTGGCCTTTTGCTCACATGTTCTTTCCTGCGTTATCCCCTGATTCTGTGGATAACCG
TATTACCGCCTTTGAGTGAGCTGATACCGCTCGCCGCAGCCGAACGACCGAGCGCAGCGAGTCAGTGAGC
GAGGAAGCGGGAGAGCGCCCATATGCAACTATCAGGTGACGTACCCAAAGCTCTGGAAGTTCTCGGCGCG
CCGATCGGCGCGCCAGATTTGCCTTTTCAATTTCAGAAAGAATGCTAACCCACAGATGGTTAGAGAGGCT
TACGCAGCAGGTATCATCAAGACGATCTACCCGAGCAATAATCTCCAGGAAATCAAATACCTTCCCAAGA
AGGTTAAAGATGCAGTCAAAAGATTCAGGACTAACTGCATCAAGAACACAGAGAAAGATATATTTCTCAA
GATCAGAAGTACTATTCCAGTATGGACGATTCAAGGCTTGCTTCACAAACCAAGGCAAGTAATAGAGATT
GGAGTCTCTAAAAAGGTAGTTCCCACTGAATCAAAGGCCATGGAGTCAAAGATTCAAATAGAGGACCTAA
CAGAACTCGCCGTAAAGACTGGCGAACAGTTCATACAGAGTCTCTTACGACTCAATGACAAGAAGAAAAT
CTTCGTCAACATGGTGGAGCACGACACACTTGTCTACTCCAAAAATATCAAAGATACAGTCTCAGAAGAC
CAAAGGGCAATTGAGACTTTTCAACAAAGGGTAATATCCGGAAACCTCCTCGGATTCCATTGCCCAGCTA
TCTGTCACTTTATTGTGAAGATAGTGGAAAAGGAAGGTGGCTCCTACAAATGCCATCATTGCGATAAAGG
AAAGGCCATCGTTGAAGATGCCTCTGCCGACAGTGGTCCCAAAGATGGACCCCCACCCACGAGGAGCATC
GTGGAAAAAGAAGACGTTCCAACCACGTCTTCAAAGCAAGTGGATTGATGTGATATCTCCACTGACGTAA
GGGATGACGCACAATCCCACTATCCTTCGCAAGACCCTTCCTCTATATAAGGAAGTTCATTTCATTTGGA
GAGAACACGGGGGACTCCTGCAGGTAGATCGCTCGTCGACATGGATAAGAAGTACTCTATCGGACTCGAT
ATCGGAACTAACTCTGTGGGATGGGCTGTGATCACCGATGAGTACAAGGTGCCATCTAAGAAGTTCAAGG
TTCTCGGAAACACCGATAGGCACTCTATCAAGAAAAACCTTATCGGTGCTCTCCTCTTCGATTCTGGTGA
AACTGCTGAGGCTACCAGACTCAAGAGAACCGCTAGAAGAAGGTACACCAGAAGAAAGAACAGGATCTGC
TACCTCCAAGAGATCTTCTCTAACGAGATGGCTAAAGTGGATGATTCATTCTTCCACAGGCTCGAAGAGT
CATTCCTCGTGGAAGAAGATAAGAAGCACGAGAGGCACCCTATCTTCGGAAACATCGTTGATGAGGTGGC
ATACCACGAGAAGTACCCTACTATCTACCACCTCAGAAAGAAGCTCGTTGATTCTACTGATAAGGCTGAT
CTCAGGCTCATCTACCTCGCTCTCGCTCACATGATCAAGTTCAGAGGACACTTCCTCATCGAGGGTGATC
TCAACCCTGATAACTCTGATGTGGATAAGTTGTTCATCCAGCTCGTGCAGACCTACAACCAGCTTTTCGA
AGAGAACCCTATCAACGCTTCAGGTGTGGATGCTAAGGCTATCCTCTCTGCTAGGCTCTCTAAGTCAAGA
AGGCTTGAGAACCTCATTGCTCAGCTCCCTGGTGAGAAGAAGAACGGACTTTTCGGAAACTTGATCGCTC
TCTCTCTCGGACTCACCCCTAACTTCAAGTCTAACTTCGATCTCGCTGAGGATGCAAAGCTCCAGCTCTC
AAAGGATACCTACGATGATGATCTCGATAACCTCCTCGCTCAGATCGGAGATCAGTACGCTGATTTGTTC
CTCGCTGCTAAGAACCTCTCTGATGCTATCCTCCTCAGTGATATCCTCAGAGTGAACACCGAGATCACCA
AGGCTCCACTCTCAGCTTCTATGATCAAGAGATACGATGAGCACCACCAGGATCTCACACTTCTCAAGGC
TCTTGTTAGACAGCAGCTCCCAGAGAAGTACAAAGAGATTTTCTTCGATCAGTCTAAGAACGGATACGCT
GGTTACATCGATGGTGGTGCATCTCAAGAAGAGTTCTACAAGTTCATCAAGCCTATCCTCGAGAAGATGG
ATGGAACCGAGGAACTCCTCGTGAAGCTCAATAGAGAGGATCTTCTCAGAAAGCAGAGGACCTTCGATAA
CGGATCTATCCCTCATCAGATCCACCTCGGAGAGTTGCACGCTATCCTTAGAAGGCAAGAGGATTTCTAC
CCATTCCTCAAGGATAACAGGGAAAAGATTGAGAAGATTCTCACCTTCAGAATCCCTTACTACGTGGGAC
CTCTCGCTAGAGGAAACTCAAGATTCGCTTGGATGACCAGAAAGTCTGAGGAAACCATCACCCCTTGGAA
CTTCGAAGAGGTGGTGGATAAGGGTGCTAGTGCTCAGTCTTTCATCGAGAGGATGACCAACTTCGATAAG
AACCTTCCAAACGAGAAGGTGCTCCCTAAGCACTCTTTGCTCTACGAGTACTTCACCGTGTACAACGAGT
TGACCAAGGTTAAGTACGTGACCGAGGGAATGAGGAAGCCTGCTTTTTTGTCAGGTGAGCAAAAGAAGGC
TATCGTTGATCTCTTGTTCAAGACCAACAGAAAGGTGACCGTGAAGCAGCTCAAAGAGGATTACTTCAAG
AAAATCGAGTGCTTCGATTCAGTTGAGATTTCTGGTGTTGAGGATAGGTTCAACGCATCTCTCGGAACCT
ACCACGATCTCCTCAAGATCATTAAGGATAAGGATTTCTTGGATAACGAGGAAAACGAGGATATCTTGGA
GGATATCGTTCTTACCCTCACCCTCTTTGAAGATAGAGAGATGATTGAAGAAAGGCTCAAGACCTACGCT
CATCTCTTCGATGATAAGGTGATGAAGCAGTTGAAGAGAAGAAGATACACTGGTTGGGGAAGGCTCTCAA
GAAAGCTCATTAACGGAATCAGGGATAAGCAGTCTGGAAAGACAATCCTTGATTTCCTCAAGTCTGATGG
ATTCGCTAACAGAAACTTCATGCAGCTCATCCACGATGATTCTCTCACCTTTAAAGAGGATATCCAGAAG
GCTCAGGTTTCAGGACAGGGTGATAGTCTCCATGAGCATATCGCTAACCTCGCTGGATCTCCTGCAATCA
AGAAGGGAATCCTCCAGACTGTGAAGGTTGTGGATGAGTTGGTGAAGGTGATGGGAAGGCATAAGCCTGA
GAACATCGTGATCGAAATGGCTAGAGAGAACCAGACCACTCAGAAGGGACAGAAGAACTCTAGGGAAAGG
ATGAAGAGGATCGAGGAAGGTATCAAAGAGCTTGGATCTCAGATCCTCAAAGAGCACCCTGTTGAGAACA
CTCAGCTCCAGAATGAGAAGCTCTACCTCTACTACCTCCAGAACGGAAGGGATATGTATGTGGATCAAGA
GTTGGATATCAACAGGCTCTCTGATTACGATGTTGATCATATCGTGCCACAGTCATTCTTGAAGGATGAT
TCTATCGATAACAAGGTGCTCACCAGGTCTGATAAGAACAGGGGTAAGAGTGATAACGTGCCAAGTGAAG
AGGTTGTGAAGAAAATGAAGAACTATTGGAGGCAGCTCCTCAACGCTAAGCTCATCACTCAGAGAAAGTT
CGATAACTTGACTAAGGCTGAGAGGGGAGGACTCTCTGAATTGGATAAGGCAGGATTCATCAAGAGGCAG
CTTGTGGAAACCAGGCAGATCACTAAGCACGTTGCACAGATCCTCGATTCTAGGATGAACACCAAGTACG
ATGAGAACGATAAGTTGATCAGGGAAGTGAAGGTTATCACCCTCAAGTCAAAGCTCGTGTCTGATTTCAG
AAAGGATTTCCAATTCTACAAGGTGAGGGAAATCAACAACTACCACCACGCTCACGATGCTTACCTTAAC
GCTGTTGTTGGAACCGCTCTCATCAAGAAGTATCCTAAGCTCGAGTCAGAGTTCGTGTACGGTGATTACA
AGGTGTACGATGTGAGGAAGATGATCGCTAAGTCTGAGCAAGAGATCGGAAAGGCTACCGCTAAGTATTT
CTTCTACTCTAACATCATGAATTTCTTCAAGACCGAGATTACCCTCGCTAACGGTGAGATCAGAAAGAGG
CCACTCATCGAGACAAACGGTGAAACAGGTGAGATCGTGTGGGATAAGGGAAGGGATTTCGCTACCGTTA
GAAAGGTGCTCTCTATGCCACAGGTGAACATCGTTAAGAAAACCGAGGTGCAGACCGGTGGATTCTCTAA
AGAGTCTATCCTCCCTAAGAGGAACTCTGATAAGCTCATTGCTAGGAAGAAGGATTGGGACCCTAAGAAA
TACGGTGGTTTCGATTCTCCTACCGTGGCTTACTCTGTTCTCGTTGTGGCTAAGGTTGAGAAGGGAAAGA
GTAAGAAGCTCAAGTCTGTTAAGGAACTTCTCGGAATCACTATCATGGAAAGGTCATCTTTCGAGAAGAA
CCCAATCGATTTCCTCGAGGCTAAGGGATACAAAGAGGTTAAGAAGGATCTCATCATCAAGCTCCCAAAG
TACTCACTCTTCGAACTCGAGAACGGTAGAAAGAGGATGCTCGCTTCTGCTGGTGAGCTTCAAAAGGGAA
ACGAGCTTGCTCTCCCATCTAAGTACGTTAACTTTCTTTACCTCGCTTCTCACTACGAGAAGTTGAAGGG
ATCTCCAGAAGATAACGAGCAGAAGCAACTTTTCGTTGAGCAGCACAAGCACTACTTGGATGAGATCATC
GAGCAGATCTCTGAGTTCTCTAAAAGGGTGATCCTCGCTGATGCAAACCTCGATAAGGTGTTGTCTGCTT
ACAACAAGCACAGAGATAAGCCTATCAGGGAACAGGCAGAGAACATCATCCATCTCTTCACCCTTACCAA
CCTCGGTGCTCCTGCTGCTTTCAAGTACTTCGATACAACCATCGATAGGAAGAGATACACCTCTACCAAA
GAAGTGCTCGATGCTACCCTCATCCATCAGTCTATCACTGGACTCTACGAGACTAGGATCGATCTCTCAC
AGCTCGGTGGTGATTCAAGGGCTGATCCTAAGAAGAAGAGGAAGGTTTGACTCGAGATATGAAGATGAAG
ATGAAATATTTGGTGTGTCAAATAAAAAGCTTGTGTGCTTAAGTTTGTGTTTTTTTCTTGGCTTGTTGTG
TTATGAATTTGTGGCTTTTTCTAATATTAAATGAATGTAAGATCACATTATAATGAATAAACAAATGTTT
CTATAATCCATTGTGAATGTTTTGTTGGATCTCTTCTGCAGCATATAACTACTGTATGTGCTATGGTATG
GACTATGGAATATGATTAAAGATAAGGAGCTCCGGTGACGGACGGCGCGCTGGCAGACATACTGTCCCAC
AAATGAAGATGGAATCTGTAAAAGAAAACGCGTGAAATAATGCGTCTGACAAAGGTTAGGTCGGCTGCCT
TTAATCAATACCAAAGTGGTCCCTACCACGATGGAAAAACTGTGCAGTCGGTTTGGCTTTTTCTGACGAA
CAAATAAGATTCGTGGCCGACAGGTGGGGGTCCACCATGTGAAGGCATCTTCAGACTCCAATAATGGAGC
AATGACGTAAGGGCTTACGAAATAAGTAAGGGTAGTTTGGGAAATGTCCACTCACCCGTCAGTCTATAAA
TACTTAGCCCCTCCCTCATTGTTAAGGGAGCAAAATCTCAGAGAGATAGTCCTAGAGAGAGAAAGAGAGC
AAGTAGCCTAGAAGTAGTCAAGGCGGCGAAGTATTCAGGCACGTGGCCAGGAAGAAGAAAAGCCAAGACG
ACGAAAACAGGTAAGAGCTAAGCTTCCTGCAGGAACAAAGCACCAGTGGTCTAGTGGTAGAATAGTACCC
TGCCACGGTACAGACCCGGGTTCGATTCCCGGCTGGTGCAGCTGCCAGCCTGATCTTTGAGTTTTAGAGC
TAGAAATAGCAAGTTAAAATAAGGCTAGTCCGTTATCAACTTGAAAAAGTGGCACCGAGTCGGTGCAACA
AAGCACCAGTGGTCTAGTGGTAGAATAGTACCCTGCCACGGTACAGACCCGGGTTCGATTCCCGGCTGGT
GCAGTAAAGTTTTCTGGTTAATTGTTTTAGAGCTAGAAATAGCAAGTTAAAATAAGGCTAGTCCGTTATC
AACTTGAAAAAGTGGCACCGAGTCGGTGCAACAAAGCACCAGTGGTCTAGTGGTAGAATAGTACCCTGCC
ACGGTACAGACCCGGGTTCGATTCCCGGCTGGTGCAGTCGATCGACAAGCTCGAGTTTCTCCATAATAAT
GTGTGAGTAGTTCCCAGATAAGGGAATTAGGGTTCCTATAGGGTTTCGCTCATGTGTTGAGCATATAAGA
AACCCTTAGTATGTATTTGTATTTGTAAAATACTTCTATCAATAAAATTTCTAATTCCTAAAACCAAAAT
CCAGTACTAAAATCCAGATCCCCCGAATTACCGGCGAGCTTTGGGTACGTCACGTGGCTCGAGCGCGTAG
TCCTCGGTAATATCGCAGAACAAAAGTACCTGATATCGAGTGTACTTCAAGTCACACCGGCGAGTGCCAG
CCAGGACAGAAATGCCTCGACTTCGCTGCTACCCAAGGTTGCCGGGTGACGCACACCGTGGAAACGGATG
AAGGCACGAACCCAGTGGACATAAGCCTGTTCGGTTCGTAAGCTGTAATGCAAGTAGCGTATGCGCTCAC
GCAACTGGTCCAGAACCTTGACCGAACGCAGCGGTGGTAACGGCGCAGTGGCGGTTTTCATGGCTTGTTA
TGACTGTTTTTTTGGGGTACAGTCTATGCCTCGGGCATCCAAGCAGCAAGCGCGTTACGCCGTGGGTCGA
TGTTTGATGTTATGGAGCAGCAACGATGTTACGCAGCAGGGCAGTCGCCCTAAAACAAAGTTAAACATTA
TGAGGGAAGCGGTGATCGCCGAAGTATCGACTCAACTATCAGAGGTAGTTGGCGTCATCGAGCGCCATCT
CGAACCGACGTTGCTGGCCGTACATTTGTACGGCTCCGCAGTGGATGGCGGCCTGAAGCCACACAGTGAT
ATTGATTTGCTGGTTACGGTGACCGTAAGGCTTGATGAAACAACGCGGCGAGCTTTGATCAACGACCTTT
TGGAAACTTCGGCTTCCCCTGGAGAGAGCGAGATTCTCCGCGCTGTAGAAGTCACCATTGTTGTGCACGA
CGACATCATTCCGTGGCGTTATCCAGCTAAGCGCGAACTGCAATTTGGAGAATGGCAGCGCAATGACATT
CTTGCAGGTATCTTCGAGCCAGCCACGATCGACATTGATCTGGCTATCTTGCTGACAAAAGCAAGAGAAC
ATAGCGTTGCCTTGGTAGGTCCAGCGGCGGAGGAACTCTTTGATCCGGTTCCTGAACAGGATCTATTTGA
GGCGCTAAATGAAACCTTAACGCTATGGAACTCGCCGCCCGACTGGGCTGGCGATGAGCGAAATGTAGTG
CTTACGTTGTCCCGCATTTGGTACAGCGCAGTAACCGGCAAAATCGCGCCGAAGGATGTCGCTGCCGACT
GGGCAATGGAGCGCCTGCCGGCCCAGTATCAGCCCGTCATACTTGAAGCTAGACAGGCTTATCTTGGACA
AGAAGAAGATCGCTTGGCCTCGCGCGCAGATCAGTTGGAAGAATTTGTCCACTACGTGAAAGGCGAGATC
ACCAAGGTAGTCGGCAAATAACCCTCGAGC
Features (pLannotate 1.2.2; 13 found; start..end, strand, type, name):
     84..672     +  rep_origin     ori: high-copy-number ColE1/pMB1/pBR322/pUC origin of replication
   1412..1753    +  promoter       CaMV 35S promoter: strong constitutive promoter from cauliflower mosaic virus
   1791..5894    +  CDS            cas9: CAS9_STRP1 - Also known as csn1 From Streptococcus pyogenes serotype M1.
   5938..6186    +  terminator     HSP terminator: efficient transcription terminator from the Arabidopsis thaliana heat shock protein 18.2 gene (Nagaya et al., 2010)
   6689..6759    +  ncRNA          tRNA: Accession: RF00005 - tRNA
   6781..6856    +  misc_RNA       gRNA scaffold: guide RNA scaffold for the Streptococcus pyogenes CRISPR/Cas9 system
   6862..6932    +  ncRNA          tRNA: Accession: RF00005 - tRNA
   6954..7029    +  misc_RNA       gRNA scaffold: guide RNA scaffold for the Streptococcus pyogenes CRISPR/Cas9 system
   7035..7105    +  ncRNA          tRNA: Accession: RF00005 - tRNA
   7126..7300    +  polyA_signal   CaMV poly(A) signal: cauliflower mosaic virus polyadenylation signal
   7508..7531    +  promoter       Pc promoter (fragment): intI1 (promoter lies within the coding sequence); class 1 integron promoter
   7707..7763    +  CDS            GmR (fragment): gentamycin acetyltransferase; aacC1; confers resistance to gentamycin
   7770..8561    +  CDS            SmR: aminoglycoside adenylyltransferase (Murphy, 1985); aadA; confers resistance to spectinomycin and streptomycin
