[The description below was written by a language model from this plasmid's Addgene catalogue record and pLannotate feature annotations shown in this document.]
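Description:
pTC365 is a plant CRISPR/Cas9 expression plasmid of about 8.6 kb, built on the pDIRECT_10E backbone and intended for direct delivery into protoplasts rather than Agrobacterium-mediated transformation; no T-DNA borders or plant selectable marker appear in the feature table. It is maintained in E. coli at high copy through a ColE1/pUC-type origin and selected with spectinomycin via the aadA (SmR) aminoglycoside adenylyltransferase gene. That gene sits downstream of a class 1 integron Pc promoter fragment and a short remnant of a gentamicin acetyltransferase gene, which is presumably non-functional.

The plasmid carries two plant transcription units. In the first, a CaMV 35S promoter drives Streptococcus pyogenes Cas9, terminated by the Arabidopsis HSP18.2 terminator. The second is a polycistronic guide RNA array. According to the catalogue entry it is driven by the CmYLCV promoter, a Pol II viral promoter that the automated annotation did not detect but which would fit the unannotated region upstream of the array. The array alternates tRNA, spacer plus gRNA scaffold, tRNA, spacer plus gRNA scaffold and a final tRNA, followed by the CaMV polyadenylation signal. Endogenous tRNA-processing enzymes (RNase P and RNase Z) cut at the tRNA boundaries, releasing two individual guide RNAs from the single transcript.

Both guides target the tomato ARF8A gene, so simultaneous cleavage could produce mutations at either site or a deletion between them. The construct is part of a modular plant genome engineering toolkit and is suited to transient assays of multiplexed editing and tRNA-based guide processing in tomato protoplasts.
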