Addgene plasmid #91214: pTC365
Purpose: protoplast vector expressing 2 gRNAs targeting tomato ARF8A (CmYLCV promoter, tRNA processing)
Depositing lab: Daniel Voytas. Depositing organization: University of Minnesota. Publication: A multi-purpose toolkit to enable advanced genome engineering in plants. Cermak T, Curtin SJ, Gil-Humanes J, Cegan R, Kono TJY, Konecna E, Belanto JJ, Starker CG, Mathre JW, Greenstein RL, Voytas DF. Plant Cell. 2017 May 18. pii: tpc.00922.2016. doi: 10.1105/tpc.16.00922. PubMed 28522548.
Backbone
  Vector backbone: pDIRECT_10E
  Vector type: Plant Expression, CRISPR
Growth in bacteria
  Bacterial resistance: Spectinomycin, 50 μg/mL
  Growth temperature: 37°C
  Growth strain: DH5alpha
  Copy number: High Copy
Gene/Insert
  Gene/Insert name: 2 gRNAs targeting tomato ARF8A
  gRNA/shRNA sequence: gRNA9: GCTGCCAGCCTGATCTTTGA, gRNA10: GTAAAGTTTTCTGGTTAATT
  Cloning method: Restriction Enzyme; 5′ cloning site unknown (unknown if destroyed); 3′ cloning site unknown (unknown if destroyed)
  Sequencing primers: 5′ unknown
Terms and licenses: Academic/Nonprofit Terms; Industry Terms: Not Available to Industry
How to cite: pTC365 was a gift from Daniel Voytas (Addgene plasmid # 91214 ; http://n2t.net/addgene:91214 ; RRID:Addgene_91214)
